Addgene plasmid #168607: pDONR223 MERS-CoV NSP2_nostop
Purpose: Gateway-compatible Entry vector
Depositing lab: Fritz Roth. Depositing organization: Sinai Health System. Publication: A resource of human coronavirus protein-coding sequences in a flexible, multipurpose Gateway Entry clone collection. Weller B, Lin CW, Pogoutse O, Sauer M, Marin-de la Rosa N, Strobel A, Young V, Knapp JJ, Rayhan A, Falter C, Kim DK, Roth FP, Falter-Braun P. G3 (Bethesda). 2023 Jul 5;13(7):jkad105. doi: 10.1093/g3journal/jkad105. PubMed 37267226.
Backbone
  Vector backbone: pDONR223
  Backbone manufacturer: Rual et al, Genome Res. 14:2128-2135, 2004.
  Backbone size w/o insert (bp): 5005
  Vector type: Other
Growth in bacteria
  Bacterial resistance: Spectinomycin, 50 μg/mL
  Growth temperature: 37°C
  Growth strain: DH5alpha
  Copy number: Unknown
Gene/Insert
  Gene/Insert name: NSP2
  Species: Other
  Insert size (bp): 1980
  Entrez Gene: orf1ab (a.k.a. G128_gp01)
  Cloning method: Gateway Cloning
  Sequencing primers: 5′ m13-For; 3′ m13-Rev
Resource information
  A portion of this plasmid was derived from a plasmid made by: Falter-Braun Lab
Terms and licenses: Academic/Nonprofit Terms; Industry Terms
How to cite: pDONR223 MERS-CoV NSP2_nostop was a gift from Fritz Roth (Addgene plasmid # 168607 ; http://n2t.net/addgene:168607 ; RRID:Addgene_168607)
