[The description below was written by a language model from this plasmid's Addgene catalogue record.]
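Description:
pDONR223 MERS-CoV NSP2_nostop is a Gateway-compatible Entry clone built on the pDONR223 donor backbone, a bacterial cloning vector rather than an expression vector. It is propagated in standard E. coli cloning strains such as DH5alpha and selected with spectinomycin. The record lists the copy number as unknown and includes no feature table, so the origin of replication and other backbone elements are not documented here. The backbone is given as about 5 kb before recombination. M13 forward and reverse priming sites flanking the insert are used for sequence verification.

The insert is the coding sequence for non-structural protein 2 (NSP2) of Middle East respiratory syndrome coronavirus, a 1,980 bp segment corresponding to one of the mature products of the viral orf1ab replicase polyprotein. It was introduced by Gateway cloning, so in an Entry clone of this type the open reading frame would be expected to lie between attL recombination sites, allowing transfer by LR recombination into any compatible Destination vector. The "nostop" designation indicates that the ORF lacks a terminal stop codon, so it can be read through into C-terminal tags or fusion partners supplied by the Destination vector. The record states no promoter, and an Entry clone is not itself intended to drive expression of the insert.

The plasmid belongs to a collection of human coronavirus protein-coding sequences assembled as a flexible, multipurpose Entry clone resource. It serves as a source from which NSP2 can be shuttled into whichever expression, tagging or interaction-assay vectors a given experiment requires.
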