>Addgene plasmid #168607 | pDONR223 MERS-CoV NSP2_nostop | depositor partial sequence | sequence record 326816 | Inserted CDS without stop codon
ATGGATGTCACTCCAGTTGACCAATACATGTGTGGCGTTGATGGAAAACCCATTAGTGCCTACGCATTTT
TAATGGCCAAGGATGGAATAACCAAACTGGCTGATGTTGAAGCGGACGTCGCAGCACGTGCTGATGACGA
AGGCTTCATCACATTAAAGAACAATCTATATAGATTGGTTTGGCATGTTGAGCGTAAAGACGTTCCATAT
CCTAAGCAATCTATTTTTACTATTAATAGTGTGGTCCAAAAGGATGGTGTTGAAAACACTCCTCCTCACT
ATTTTACTCTTGGATGCAAAATTTTAACGCTCACCCCACGCAACAAGTGGAGTGGCGTTTCTGACTTGTC
CCTCAAACAAAAACTCCTTTACACCTTCTATGGTAAGGAGTCACTTGAGAACCCAACCTACATTTACCAC
TCCGCATTCATTGAGTGTGGAAGTTGTGGTAATGATTCCTGGCTTACAGGGAATGCTATCCAAGGGTTTG
CCTGTGGATGTGGGGCATCATATACAGCTAATGATGTCGAAGTCCAATCATCTGGCATGATTAAGCCAAA
TGCTCTTCTTTGTGCTACTTGCCCCTTTGCTAAGGGTGATAGCTGTTCTTCTAATTGCAAACATTCAGTT
GCTCAGTTGGTTAGTTACCTTTCTGAACGCTGTAATGTTATTGCTGATTCTAAGTCCTTCACACTTATCT
TTGGTGGCGTAGCTTACGCCTACTTTGGATGTGAGGAAGGTACTATGTACTTTGTGCCTAGAGCTAAGTC
TGTTGTCTCAAGGATTGGAGACTCCATCTTTACAGGCTGTACTGGCTCTTGGAACAAGGTCACTCAAATT
GCTAACATGTTCTTGGAACAGACTCAGCATTCCCTTAACTTTGTGGGAGAGTTCGTTGTCAACGATGTTG
TCCTCGCAATTCTCTCTGGAACCACAACTAATGTTGACAAAATACGCCAGCTTCTCAAAGGTGTCACCCT
TGACAAGTTGCGTGATTATTTAGCTGACTATGACGTAGCAGTCACTGCCGGCCCATTCATGGATAATGCT
ATTAATGTTGGTGGTACAGGATTACAGTATGCCGCCATTACTGCACCTTATGTAGTTCTCACTGGCTTAG
GTGAGTCCTTTAAGAAAGTTGCAACCATACCGTATAAGGTTTGCAACTCTGTTAAGGATACTCTGGCTTA
TTATGCTCACAGCGTGTTGTACAGAGTTTTTCCTTATGACATGGATTCTGGTGTGTCATCCTTTAGTGAA
CTACTTTTTGATTGCGTTGATCTTTCAGTAGCTTCTACCTATTTTTTAGTCCGCATCTTGCAAGATAAGA
CTGGCGACTTTATGTCTACAATTATTACTTCCTGCCAAACTGCTGTTAGTAAGCTTCTAGATACATGTTT
TGAAGCTACAGAAGCAACATTTAACTTCTTGTTAGATTTGGCAGGATTGTTCAGAATCTTTCTCCGCAAT
GCCTATGTGTACACTTCACAAGGGTTTGTGGTGGTCAATGGCAAAGTTTCTACACTTGTCAAACAAGTGT
TAGACTTGCTTAATAAGGGTATGCAACTTTTGCATACAAAGGTCTCCTGGGCTGGTTCTAAAATCATTGC
TGTTATCTACAGCGGCAGGGAGTCTCTAATATTCCCATCGGGAACCTATTACTGTGTCACCACTAAGGCT
AAGTCCGTTCAACAAGATCTTGACGTTATTTTGCCTGGTGAGTTTTCCAAGAAGCAGTTAGGACTGCTCC
AACCTACTGACAATTCTACAACTGTTAGTGTTACTGTATCCAGTAACATGGTTGAAACTGTTGTGGGTCA
ACTTGAGCAAACTAATATGCATAGTCCTGATGTTATAGTAGGTGACTATGTCATTATTAGTGAAAAATTG
TTTGTGCGTAGTAAGGAAGAAGACGGATTTGCCTTCTACCCTGCTTGCACTAATGGTCATGCTGTACCGA
CTCTCTTTAGACTTAAGGGAGGTTAA
